Addgene plasmid #81731: pDONR223_HTR4_p.T105M
Purpose: Gateway Donor vector containing HTR4 , part of the Target Accelerator Plasmid Collection.
Depositing lab: Jesse Boehm & William Hahn & David Root. Depositing organization: Broad Institute. Publication: Systematic Functional Interrogation of Rare Cancer Variants Identifies Oncogenic Alleles. Kim E, Ilic N, Shrestha Y, Zou L, Kamburov A, Zhu C, Yang X, Lubonja R, Tran N, Nguyen C, Lawrence MS, Piccioni F, Bagul M, Doench JG, Chouinard CR, Wu X, Hogstrom L, Natoli T, Tamayo P, Horn H, Corsello SM, Lage K, Root DE, Subramanian A, Golub TR, Getz G, Boehm JS, Hahn WC. Cancer Discov. 2016 Jul;6(7):714-26. doi: 10.1158/2159-8290.CD-16-0160. Epub 2016 May 4. PubMed 27147599.
Backbone
  Vector backbone: pDONR223
  Backbone manufacturer: Invitrogen
  Backbone size w/o insert (bp): 2790
  Vector type: Gateway Entry vector
Growth in bacteria
  Bacterial resistance: Spectinomycin, 50 μg/mL
  Growth temperature: 37°C
  Growth strain: DH5alpha
  Copy number: High Copy
Gene/Insert
  Gene/Insert name: HTR4 (alt name: NM_000870.6)
  Species: H. sapiens (human)
  Mutation: T105M
  Entrez Gene: HTR4 (a.k.a. 5-HT4, 5-HT4R)
  Promoter: None
  Cloning method: Gateway Cloning
  Sequencing primers: 5′ M13pUC-fwd; 3′ M13-Rev
Terms and licenses: Academic/Nonprofit Terms; Industry Terms: Not Available to Industry
Depositor comments: Closed state: stop codon immediately follows insert
How to cite: pDONR223_HTR4_p.T105M was a gift from Jesse Boehm & William Hahn & David Root (Addgene plasmid # 81731 ; http://n2t.net/addgene:81731 ; RRID:Addgene_81731)
