[The description below was written by a language model from this plasmid's Addgene catalogue record and pLannotate feature annotations shown in this document.]
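Description:
pDONR223_HTR4_p.T105M is a Gateway entry clone built on Invitrogen's pDONR223 backbone and carrying a mutant allele of the human serotonin receptor gene HTR4. It belongs to the Target Accelerator Plasmid Collection, a set of constructs made for systematic functional testing of rare cancer-associated variants. The plasmid is propagated in E. coli from a high-copy ColE1/pUC-type origin and selected with spectinomycin through the aadA (SmR) aminoglycoside adenylyltransferase gene. That gene lies downstream of a class 1 integron Pc promoter fragment and a remnant of a gentamicin resistance gene. The sequenced record is 3,960 nt.

The insert is the HTR4 open reading frame (about 1.2 kb, based on the NM_000870 reference) encoding the G protein-coupled 5-HT4 receptor, which signals by stimulating adenylate cyclase, with a T105M substitution. It is flanked on both sides by attL recombination sites. The automated annotation labels both as attL3, but functionally they are the pair of sites that allow LR Clonase-mediated transfer of the ORF into any compatible Gateway destination vector. The clone is in the "closed" configuration, meaning a stop codon directly follows the coding sequence, so it yields native or N-terminally tagged protein rather than C-terminal fusions.

No promoter drives the insert in this vector, so it serves as a shuttle and archive rather than an expression construct. The rrnB T1 and T2 terminators upstream of the cassette insulate it from read-through transcription, a T7 promoter sits just outside the downstream attL site facing the insert, and small lacI and lacZα fragments are backbone remnants. Flanking M13 primer sites allow sequence verification of the insert.
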