Features (pLannotate 1.2.2; 12 found; start..end, strand, type, name):
    121..213     +  CDS            lacI (fragment): lac repressor; lacI; The lac repressor binds to the lac operator to inhibit transcription in E. coli. This inhibition can be relieved by adding lactose or isopropyl-β-D-thiogalactopyranoside (IPTG).
    268..295     -  terminator     rrnB T2 terminator: transcription terminator T2 from the E. coli rrnB gene
    427..470     +  terminator     rrnB T1 terminator: Escherichia coli rrnB; transcription terminator T1 from the E. coli rrnB gene
    517..553     -  CDS            lacZα (fragment): LacZα fragment of β-galactosidase; lacZ fragment
    570..665     +  protein_bind   attL3: mutant version of attL; recombination site for the Gateway® LR reaction LR Clonase™
    671..1834    +  CDS            HTR4: 5HT4R_HUMAN - Experimental evidence at protein level: Swiss-Prot protein existence level 1. This is one of the several different receptors for 5- hydroxytryptamine (serotonin), a biogenic hormone that functions as a neurotransmitter, a hormone, and a mitogen. The activity of this receptor is mediated by G proteins that stimulate adenylate cyclase. From Homo sapiens (Human).
   1842..1937    -  protein_bind   attL3: mutant version of attL; recombination site for the Gateway® LR reaction LR Clonase™
   1956..1974    -  promoter       T7 promoter: promoter for bacteriophage T7 RNA polymerase
   2164..2187    +  promoter       Pc promoter (fragment): intI1 (promoter lies within the coding sequence); class 1 integron promoter
   2363..2419    +  CDS            GmR (fragment): gentamycin acetyltransferase; aacC1; confers resistance to gentamycin
   2426..3217    +  CDS            SmR: aminoglycoside adenylyltransferase (Murphy, 1985); aadA; confers resistance to spectinomycin and streptomycin
   3310..3898    +  rep_origin     ori: high-copy-number ColE1/pMB1/pBR322/pUC origin of replication
>Addgene plasmid #81731 | pDONR223_HTR4_p.T105M | addgene full sequence | sequence record 168799 | Addgene NGS Result
CTTTCCTGCGTTATCCCCTGATTCTGTGGATAACCGTATTACCGCCTTTGAGTGAGCTGATACCGCTCGC
CGCAGCCGAACGACCGAGCGCAGCGAGTCAGTGAGCGAGGAAGCGGAAGAGCGCCCAATACGCAAACCGC
CTCTCCCCGCGCGTTGGCCGATTCATTAATGCAGCTGGCACGACAGGTTTCCCGACTGGAAAGCGGGCAG
TGAGCGCAACGCAATTAATACGCGTACCGCTAGCCAGGAAGAGTTTGTAGAAACGCAAAAAGGCCATCCG
TCAGGATGGCCTTCTGCTTAGTTTGATGCCTGGCAGTTTATGGCGGGCGTCCTGCCCGCCACCCTCCGGG
CCGTTGCTTCACAACGTTCAAATCCGCTCCCGGCGGATTTGTCCTACTCAGGAGAGCGTTCACCGACAAA
CAACAGATAAAACGAAAGGCCCAGTCTTCCGACTGAGCCTTTCGTTTTATTTGATGCCTGGCAGTTCCCT
ACTCTCGCGTTAACGCTAGCATGGATGTTTTCCCAGTCACGACGTTGTAAAACGACGGCCAGTCTTAAGC
TCGGGCCCCAAATAATGATTTTATTTTGACTGATAGTGACCTGTTCGTTGCAACAAATTGATGAGCAATG
CTTTTTTATAATGCCAACTTTGTACAAAAAAGTTGGCACCATGGACAAACTTGATGCTAATGTGAGTTCT
GAGGAGGGTTTCGGGTCAGTGGAGAAGGTGGTGCTGCTCACGTTTCTCTCGACGGTTATCCTGATGGCCA
TCTTGGGGAACCTGCTGGTGATGGTGGCTGTGTGCTGGGACAGGCAGCTCAGGAAAATAAAAACAAATTA
TTTCATTGTATCTCTTGCTTTTGCGGATCTGCTGGTTTCGGTGCTGGTGATGCCCTTTGGTGCCATTGAG
CTGGTTCAAGACATCTGGATTTATGGGGAGGTGTTTTGTCTTGTTCGGACATCTCTGGACGTCCTGCTCA
CAATGGCATCGATTTTTCACCTGTGCTGCATTTCTCTGGATAGGTATTACGCCATCTGCTGCCAGCCTTT
GGTCTATAGGAACAAGATGACCCCTCTGCGCATCGCATTAATGCTGGGAGGCTGCTGGGTCATCCCCACG
TTTATTTCTTTTCTCCCTATAATGCAAGGCTGGAATAACATTGGCATAATTGATTTGATAGAAAAGAGGA
AGTTCAACCAGAACTCTAACTCTACGTACTGTGTCTTCATGGTCAACAAGCCCTACGCCATCACCTGCTC
TGTGGTGGCCTTCTACATCCCATTTCTCCTCATGGTGCTGGCCTATTACCGCATCTATGTCACAGCTAAG
GAGCATGCCCATCAGATCCAGATGTTACAACGGGCAGGAGCCTCCTCCGAGAGCAGGCCTCAGTCGGCAG
ACCAGCATAGCACTCATCGCATGAGGACAGAGACCAAAGCAGCCAAGACCCTGTGCATCATCATGGGTTG
CTTCTGCCTCTGCTGGGCACCATTCTTTGTCACCAATATTGTGGATCCTTTCATAGACTACACTGTCCCT
GGGCAGGTGTGGACTGCTTTCCTCTGGCTCGGCTATATCAATTCCGGGTTGAACCCTTTTCTCTACGCCT
TCTTGAATAAGTCTTTTAGACGTGCCTTCCTCATCATCCTCTGCTGTGATGATGAGCGCTACCGAAGACC
TTCCATTCTGGGCCAGACTGTCCCTTGTTCAACCACAACCATTAATGGATCCACACATGTACTAAGGGAT
GCAGTGGAGTGTGGTGGCCAGTGGGAGAGTCAGTGTCACCCGCCAGCAACTTCTCCTTTGGTGGCTGCTC
AGCCCAGTGACACTTAGTTGCCAACTTTCTTGTACAAAGTTGGCATTATAAGAAAGCATTGCTTATCAAT
TTGTTGCAACGAACAGGTCACTATCAGTCAAAATAAAATCATTATTTGCCATCCAGCTGATATCCCCTAT
AGTGAGTCGTATTACATGGTCATAGCTGTTTCCTGGCAGCTCTGGCCCGTGTCTCAAAATCTCTGATGTT
ACATTGCACAAGATAAAAATATATCATCATGCCTCCTCTAGACCAGCCAGGACAGAAATGCCTCGACTTC
GCTGCTACCCAAGGTTGCCGGGTGACGCACACCGTGGAAACGGATGAAGGCACGAACCCAGTGGACATAA
GCCTGTTCGGTTCGTAAGCTGTAATGCAAGTAGCGTATGCGCTCACGCAACTGGTCCAGAACCTTGACCG
AACGCAGCGGTGGTAACGGCGCAGTGGCGGTTTTCATGGCTTGTTATGACTGTTTTTTTGGGGTACAGTC
TATGCCTCGGGCATCCAAGCAGCAAGCGCGTTACGCCGTGGGTCGATGTTTGATGTTATGGAGCAGCAAC
GATGTTACGCAGCAGGGCAGTCGCCCTAAAACAAAGTTAAACATTATGAGGGAAGCGGTGATCGCCGAAG
TATCGACTCAACTATCAGAGGTAGTTGGCGTCATCGAGCGCCATCTCGAACCGACGTTGCTGGCCGTACA
TTTGTACGGCTCCGCAGTGGATGGCGGCCTGAAGCCACACAGTGATATTGATTTGCTGGTTACGGTGACC
GTAAGGCTTGATGAAACAACGCGGCGAGCTTTGATCAACGACCTTTTGGAAACTTCGGCTTCCCCTGGAG
AGAGCGAGATTCTCCGCGCTGTAGAAGTCACCATTGTTGTGCACGACGACATCATTCCGTGGCGTTATCC
AGCTAAGCGCGAACTGCAATTTGGAGAATGGCAGCGCAATGACATTCTTGCAGGTATCTTCGAGCCAGCC
ACGATCGACATTGATCTGGCTATCTTGCTGACAAAAGCAAGAGAACATAGCGTTGCCTTGGTAGGTCCAG
CGGCGGAGGAACTCTTTGATCCGGTTCCTGAACAGGATCTATTTGAGGCGCTAAATGAAACCTTAACGCT
ATGGAACTCGCCGCCCGACTGGGCTGGCGATGAGCGAAATGTAGTGCTTACGTTGTCCCGCATTTGGTAC
AGCGCAGTAACCGGCAAAATCGCGCCGAAGGATGTCGCTGCCGACTGGGCAATGGAGCGCCTGCCGGCCC
AGTATCAGCCCGTCATACTTGAAGCTAGACAGGCTTATCTTGGACAAGAAGAAGATCGCTTGGCCTCGCG
CGCAGATCAGTTGGAAGAATTTGTCCACTACGTGAAAGGCGAGATCACCAAGGTAGTCGGCAAATAACCC
TCGAGCCACCCATGACCAAAATCCCTTAACGTGAGTTACGCGTCGTTCCACTGAGCGTCAGACCCCGTAG
AAAAGATCAAAGGATCTTCTTGAGATCCTTTTTTTCTGCGCGTAATCTGCTGCTTGCAAACAAAAAAACC
ACCGCTACCAGCGGTGGTTTGTTTGCCGGATCAAGAGCTACCAACTCTTTTTCCGAAGGTAACTGGCTTC
AGCAGAGCGCAGATACCAAATACTGTTCTTCTAGTGTAGCCGTAGTTAGGCCACCACTTCAAGAACTCTG
TAGCACCGCCTACATACCTCGCTCTGCTAATCCTGTTACCAGTGGCTGCTGCCAGTGGCGATAAGTCGTG
TCTTACCGGGTTGGACTCAAGACGATAGTTACCGGATAAGGCGCAGCGGTCGGGCTGAACGGGGGGTTCG
TGCACACAGCCCAGCTTGGAGCGAACGACCTACACCGAACTGAGATACCTACAGCGTGAGCTATGAGAAA
GCGCCACGCTTCCCGAAGGGAGAAAGGCGGACAGGTATCCGGTAAGCGGCAGGGTCGGAACAGGAGAGCG
CACGAGGGAGCTTCCAGGGGGAAACGCCTGGTATCTTTATAGTCCTGTCGGGTTTCGCCACCTCTGACTT
GAGCGTCGATTTTTGTGATGCTCGTCAGGGGGGCGGAGCCTATGGAAAAACGCCAGCAACGCGGCCTTTT
TACGGTTCCTGGCCTTTTGCTGGCCTTTTGCTCACATGTT
