>Addgene plasmid #81731 | pDONR223_HTR4_p.T105M | addgene partial sequence | sequence record 160302 | M13-F20 5'-TGTAAAACGACGGCCAGT-3'
TTTATTTTGACTGATAGTGACCTGTTCGTTGCAACAAATTGATGAGCAATGCTTTTTTATAATGCCAACT
TTGTACAAAAAAGTTGGCACCATGGACAAACTTGATGCTAATGTGAGTTCTGAGGAGGGTTTCGGGTCAG
TGGAGAAGGTGGTGCTGCTCACGTTTCTCTCGACGGTTATCCTGATGGCCATCTTGGGGAACCTGCTGGT
GATGGTGGCTGTGTGCTGGGACAGGCAGCTCAGGAAAATAAAAACAAATTATTTCATTGTATCTCTTGCT
TTTGCGGATCTGCTGGTTTCGGTGCTGGTGATGCCCTTTGGTGCCATTGAGCTGGTTCAAGACATCTGGA
TTTATGGGGAGGTGTTTTGTCTTGTTCGGACATCTCTGGACGTCCTGCTCACAATGGCATCGATTTTTCA
CCTGTGCTGCATTTCTCTGGATAGGTATTACGCCATCTGCTGCCAGCCTTTGGTCTATAGGAACAAGATG
ACCCCTCTGCGCATCGCATTAATGCTGGGAGGCTGCTGGGTCATCCCCACGTTTATTTCTTTTCTCCCTA
TAATGCAAGGCTGGAATAACATTGGCATAATTGATTTGATAGAAAAGAGGAAGTTCAACCAGAACTCTAA
CTCTACGTACTGTGTCTTCATGGTCAACAAGCCCTACGCCATCACCTGCTCTGTGGTGGCCTTCTACATC
CCATTTCTCCTCATGGTGCTGGCCTATTACCGCATCTATGTCACAGCTAAGGAGCATGCCCATCAGATCC
AGATGTTACAACGGGCAGGAGCCTCCTCCGAGAGCAGGCCTCAGTCGGCAGACCAGCATAGCACTCATCG
CATGAGGACAGAGACCAAAGCAGCCAAGACCCTGTGCATCATCATGGGTTGCTTCTGCCTCTGCTGGGCA
CCATTCTTTGTCACCAATATTGTGGATCCTTTCATAGACTACACTGTCCCTGGGCAGGTGTGGACTGCTT
TCCTCTGGCTCGGCTATATCAATTCCGGGTTG
