>Addgene plasmid #81731 | pDONR223_HTR4_p.T105M | depositor partial sequence | sequence record 160306 | insert sequence
ATGGACAAACTTGATGCTAATGTGAGTTCTGAGGAGGGTTTCGGGTCAGTGGAGAAGGTGGTGCTGCTCA
CGTTTCTCTCGACGGTTATCCTGATGGCCATCTTGGGGAACCTGCTGGTGATGGTGGCTGTGTGCTGGGA
CAGGCAGCTCAGGAAAATAAAAACAAATTATTTCATTGTATCTCTTGCTTTTGCGGATCTGCTGGTTTCG
GTGCTGGTGATGCCCTTTGGTGCCATTGAGCTGGTTCAAGACATCTGGATTTATGGGGAGGTGTTTTGTC
TTGTTCGGACATCTCTGGACGTCCTGCTCACAATGGCATCGATTTTTCACCTGTGCTGCATTTCTCTGGA
TAGGTATTACGCCATCTGCTGCCAGCCTTTGGTCTATAGGAACAAGATGACCCCTCTGCGCATCGCATTA
ATGCTGGGAGGCTGCTGGGTCATCCCCACGTTTATTTCTTTTCTCCCTATAATGCAAGGCTGGAATAACA
TTGGCATAATTGATTTGATAGAAAAGAGGAAGTTCAACCAGAACTCTAACTCTACGTACTGTGTCTTCAT
GGTCAACAAGCCCTACGCCATCACCTGCTCTGTGGTGGCCTTCTACATCCCATTTCTCCTCATGGTGCTG
GCCTATTACCGCATCTATGTCACAGCTAAGGAGCATGCCCATCAGATCCAGATGTTACAACGGGCAGGAG
CCTCCTCCGAGAGCAGGCCTCAGTCGGCAGACCAGCATAGCACTCATCGCATGAGGACAGAGACCAAAGC
AGCCAAGACCCTGTGCATCATCATGGGTTGCTTCTGCCTCTGCTGGGCACCATTCTTTGTCACCAATATT
GTGGATCCTTTCATAGACTACACTGTCCCTGGGCAGGTGTGGACTGCTTTCCTCTGGCTCGGCTATATCA
ATTCCGGGTTGAACCCTTTTCTCTACGCCTTCTTGAATAAGTCTTTTAGACGTGCCTTCCTCATCATCCT
CTGCTGTGATGATGAGCGCTACCGAAGACCTTCCATTCTGGGCCAGACTGTCCCTTGTTCAACCACAACC
ATTAATGGATCCACACATGTACTAAGGGATGCAGTGGAGTGTGGTGGCCAGTGGGAGAGTCAGTGTCACC
CGCCAGCAACTTCTCCTTTGGTGGCTGCTCAGCCCAGTGACACT
